>Addgene plasmid #164991 | CRISPR_HLA_DQB | addgene full sequence | sequence record 370621 | Addgene NGS Result
TTAATGTAGTCTTATGCAATACTCTTGTAGTCTTGCAACATGGTAACGATGAGTTAGCAACATGCCTTAC
AAGGAGAGAAAAAGCACCGTGCATGCCGATTGGTGGAAGTAAGGTGGTACGATCGTGCCTTATTAGGAAG
GCAACAGACGGGTCTGACATGGATTGGACGAACCACTGAATTGCCGCATTGCAGAGATATTGTATTTAAG
TGCCTAGCTCGATACATAAACGGGTCTCTCTGGTTAGACCAGATCTGAGCCTGGGAGCTCTCTGGCTAAC
TAGGGAACCCACTGCTTAAGCCTCAATAAAGCTTGCCTTGAGTGCTTCAAGTAGTGTGTGCCCGTCTGTT
GTGTGACTCTGGTAACTAGAGATCCCTCAGACCCTTTTAGTCAGTGTGGAAAATCTCTAGCAGTGGCGCC
CGAACAGGGACTTGAAAGCGAAAGGGAAACCAGAGGAGCTCTCTCGACGCAGGACTCGGCTTGCTGAAGC
GCGCACGGCAAGAGGCGAGGGGCGGCGACTGGTGAGTACGCCAAAAATTTTGACTAGCGGAGGCTAGAAG
GAGAGAGATGGGTGCGAGAGCGTCAGTATTAAGCGGGGGAGAATTAGATCGCGATGGGAAAAAATTCGGT
TAAGGCCAGGGGGAAAGAAAAAATATAAATTAAAACATATAGTATGGGCAAGCAGGGAGCTAGAACGATT
CGCAGTTAATCCTGGCCTGTTAGAAACATCAGAAGGCTGTAGACAAATACTGGGACAGCTACAACCATCC
CTTCAGACAGGATCAGAAGAACTTAGATCATTATATAATACAGTAGCAACCCTCTATTGTGTGCATCAAA
GGATAGAGATAAAAGACACCAAGGAAGCTTTAGACAAGATAGAGGAAGAGCAAAACAAAAGTAAGACCAC
CGCACAGCAAGCGGCCGCTGATCTTCAGACCTGGAGGAGGAGATATGAGGGACAATTGGAGAAGTGAATT
ATATAAATATAAAGTAGTAAAAATTGAACCATTAGGAGTAGCACCCACCAAGGCAAAGAGAAGAGTGGTG
CAGAGAGAAAAAAGAGCAGTGGGAATAGGAGCTTTGTTCCTTGGGTTCTTGGGAGCAGCAGGAAGCACTA
TGGGCGCAGCGTCAATGACGCTGACGGTACAGGCCAGACAATTATTGTCTGGTATAGTGCAGCAGCAGAA
CAATTTGCTGAGGGCTATTGAGGCGCAACAGCATCTGTTGCAACTCACAGTCTGGGGCATCAAGCAGCTC
CAGGCAAGAATCCTGGCTGTGGAAAGATACCTAAAGGATCAACAGCTCCTGGGGATTTGGGGTTGCTCTG
GAAAACTCATTTGCACCACTGCTGTGCCTTGGAATGCTAGTTGGAGTAATAAATCTCTGGAACAGATTTG
GAATCACACGACCTGGATGGAGTGGGACAGAGAAATTAACAATTACACAAGCTTAATACACTCCTTAATT
GAAGAATCGCAAAACCAGCAAGAAAAGAATGAACAAGAATTATTGGAATTAGATAAATGGGCAAGTTTGT
GGAATTGGTTTAACATAACAAATTGGCTGTGGTATATAAAATTATTCATAATGATAGTAGGAGGCTTGGT
AGGTTTAAGAATAGTTTTTGCTGTACTTTCTATAGTGAATAGAGTTAGGCAGGGATATTCACCATTATCG
TTTCAGACCCACCTCCCAACCCCGAGGGGACCCAGAGAGGGCCTATTTCCCATGATTCCTTCATATTTGC
ATATACGATACAAGGCTGTTAGAGAGATAATTAGAATTAATTTGACTGTAAACACAAAGATATTAGTACA
AAATACGTGACGTAGAAAGTAATAATTTCTTGGGTAGTTTGCAGTTTTAAAATTATGTTTTAAAATGGAC
TATCATATGCTTACCGTAACTTGAAAGTATTTCGATTTCTTGGCTTTATATATCTTGTGGAAAGGACGAA
ACACCGAACTACGAGGTGGCGTACCGGTTTTAGAGCTAGAAATAGCAAGTTAAAATAAGGCTAGTCCGTT
ATCAACTTGAAAAAGTGGCACCGAGTCGGTGCTTTTTTGAATTCTAGATCTTGAGACAAATGGCAGTATT
CATCCACAATTTTAAAAGAAAAGGGGGGATTGGGGGGTACAGTGCAGGGGAAAGAATAGTAGACATAATA
GCAACAGACATACAAACTAAAGAATTACAAAAACAAATTACAAAAATTCAAAATTTTCGGGTTTATTACA
GGGACAGCAGAGATCCACTTTGGCGCCGGCTCGAGTGGCTCCGGTGCCCGTCAGTGGGCAGAGCGCACAT
CGCCCACAGTCCCCGAGAAGTTGGGGGGAGGGGTCGGCAATTGAACCGGTGCCTAGAGAAGGTGGCGCGG
GGTAAACTGGGAAAGTGATGTCGTGTACTGGCTCCGCCTTTTTCCCGAGGGTGGGGGAGAACCGTATATA
AGTGCAGTAGTCGCCGTGAACGTTCTTTTTCGCAACGGGTTTGCCGCCAGAACACAGGTGTCGTGACGCG
GGATCCGCCACCATGGATTACAAAGACGATGACGATAAGATGGCCCCAAAGAAGAAGCGGAAGGTCGGTA
TCCACGGAGTCCCAGCAGCCGACAAGAAGTACAGCATCGGCCTGGACATCGGCACCAACTCTGTGGGCTG
GGCCGTGATCACCGACGAGTACAAGGTGCCCAGCAAGAAATTCAAGGTGCTGGGCAACACCGACCGGCAC
AGCATCAAGAAGAACCTGATCGGAGCCCTGCTGTTCGACAGCGGCGAAACAGCCGAGGCCACCCGGCTGA
AGAGAACCGCCAGAAGAAGATACACCAGACGGAAGAACCGGATCTGCTATCTGCAAGAGATCTTCAGCAA
CGAGATGGCCAAGGTGGACGACAGCTTCTTCCACAGACTGGAAGAGTCCTTCCTGGTGGAAGAGGATAAG
AAGCACGAGCGGCACCCCATCTTCGGCAACATCGTGGACGAGGTGGCCTACCACGAGAAGTACCCCACCA
TCTACCACCTGAGAAAGAAACTGGTGGACAGCACCGACAAGGCCGACCTGCGGCTGATCTATCTGGCCCT
GGCCCACATGATCAAGTTCCGGGGCCACTTCCTGATCGAGGGCGACCTGAACCCCGACAACAGCGACGTG
GACAAGCTGTTCATCCAGCTGGTGCAGACCTACAACCAGCTGTTCGAGGAAAACCCCATCAACGCCAGCG
GCGTGGACGCCAAGGCCATCCTGTCTGCCAGACTGAGCAAGAGCAGACGGCTGGAAAATCTGATCGCCCA
GCTGCCCGGCGAGAAGAAGAATGGCCTGTTCGGAAACCTGATTGCCCTGAGCCTGGGCCTGACCCCCAAC
TTCAAGAGCAACTTCGACCTGGCCGAGGATGCCAAACTGCAGCTGAGCAAGGACACCTACGACGACGACC
TGGACAACCTGCTGGCCCAGATCGGCGACCAGTACGCCGACCTGTTTCTGGCCGCCAAGAACCTGTCCGA
CGCCATCCTGCTGAGCGACATCCTGAGAGTGAACACCGAGATCACCAAGGCCCCCCTGAGCGCCTCTATG
ATCAAGAGATACGACGAGCACCACCAGGACCTGACCCTGCTGAAAGCTCTCGTGCGGCAGCAGCTGCCTG
AGAAGTACAAAGAGATTTTCTTCGACCAGAGCAAGAACGGCTACGCCGGCTACATTGACGGCGGAGCCAG
CCAGGAAGAGTTCTACAAGTTCATCAAGCCCATCCTGGAAAAGATGGACGGCACCGAGGAACTGCTCGTG
AAGCTGAACAGAGAGGACCTGCTGCGGAAGCAGCGGACCTTCGACAACGGCAGCATCCCCCACCAGATCC
ACCTGGGAGAGCTGCACGCCATTCTGCGGCGGCAGGAAGATTTTTACCCATTCCTGAAGGACAACCGGGA
AAAGATCGAGAAGATCCTGACCTTCCGCATCCCCTACTACGTGGGCCCTCTGGCCAGGGGAAACAGCAGA
TTCGCCTGGATGACCAGAAAGAGCGAGGAAACCATCACCCCCTGGAACTTCGAGGAAGTGGTGGACAAGG
GCGCTTCCGCCCAGAGCTTCATCGAGCGGATGACCAACTTCGATAAGAACCTGCCCAACGAGAAGGTGCT
GCCCAAGCACAGCCTGCTGTACGAGTACTTCACCGTGTATAACGAGCTGACCAAAGTGAAATACGTGACC
GAGGGAATGAGAAAGCCCGCCTTCCTGAGCGGCGAGCAGAAAAAGGCCATCGTGGACCTGCTGTTCAAGA
CCAACCGGAAAGTGACCGTGAAGCAGCTGAAAGAGGACTACTTCAAGAAAATCGAGTGCTTCGACTCCGT
GGAAATCTCCGGCGTGGAAGATCGGTTCAACGCCTCCCTGGGCACATACCACGATCTGCTGAAAATTATC
AAGGACAAGGACTTCCTGGACAATGAGGAAAACGAGGACATTCTGGAAGATATCGTGCTGACCCTGACAC
TGTTTGAGGACAGAGAGATGATCGAGGAACGGCTGAAAACCTATGCCCACCTGTTCGACGACAAAGTGAT
GAAGCAGCTGAAGCGGCGGAGATACACCGGCTGGGGCAGGCTGAGCCGGAAGCTGATCAACGGCATCCGG
GACAAGCAGTCCGGCAAGACAATCCTGGATTTCCTGAAGTCCGACGGCTTCGCCAACAGAAACTTCATGC
AGCTGATCCACGACGACAGCCTGACCTTTAAAGAGGACATCCAGAAAGCCCAGGTGTCCGGCCAGGGCGA
TAGCCTGCACGAGCACATTGCCAATCTGGCCGGCAGCCCCGCCATTAAGAAGGGCATCCTGCAGACAGTG
AAGGTGGTGGACGAGCTCGTGAAAGTGATGGGCCGGCACAAGCCCGAGAACATCGTGATCGAAATGGCCA
GAGAGAACCAGACCACCCAGAAGGGACAGAAGAACAGCCGCGAGAGAATGAAGCGGATCGAAGAGGGCAT
CAAAGAGCTGGGCAGCCAGATCCTGAAAGAACACCCCGTGGAAAACACCCAGCTGCAGAACGAGAAGCTG
TACCTGTACTACCTGCAGAATGGGCGGGATATGTACGTGGACCAGGAACTGGACATCAACCGGCTGTCCG
ACTACGATGTGGACCATATCGTGCCTCAGAGCTTTCTGAAGGACGACTCCATCGACAACAAGGTGCTGAC
CAGAAGCGACAAGAACCGGGGCAAGAGCGACAACGTGCCCTCCGAAGAGGTCGTGAAGAAGATGAAGAAC
TACTGGCGGCAGCTGCTGAACGCCAAGCTGATTACCCAGAGAAAGTTCGACAATCTGACCAAGGCCGAGA
GAGGCGGCCTGAGCGAACTGGATAAGGCCGGCTTCATCAAGAGACAGCTGGTGGAAACCCGGCAGATCAC
AAAGCACGTGGCACAGATCCTGGACTCCCGGATGAACACTAAGTACGACGAGAATGACAAGCTGATCCGG
GAAGTGAAAGTGATCACCCTGAAGTCCAAGCTGGTGTCCGATTTCCGGAAGGATTTCCAGTTTTACAAAG
TGCGCGAGATCAACAACTACCACCACGCCCACGACGCCTACCTGAACGCCGTCGTGGGAACCGCCCTGAT
CAAAAAGTACCCTAAGCTGGAAAGCGAGTTCGTGTACGGCGACTACAAGGTGTACGACGTGCGGAAGATG
ATCGCCAAGAGCGAGCAGGAAATCGGCAAGGCTACCGCCAAGTACTTCTTCTACAGCAACATCATGAACT
TTTTCAAGACCGAGATTACCCTGGCCAACGGCGAGATCCGGAAGCGGCCTCTGATCGAGACAAACGGCGA
AACCGGGGAGATCGTGTGGGATAAGGGCCGGGATTTTGCCACCGTGCGGAAAGTGCTGAGCATGCCCCAA
GTGAATATCGTGAAAAAGACCGAGGTGCAGACAGGCGGCTTCAGCAAAGAGTCTATCCTGCCCAAGAGGA
ACAGCGATAAGCTGATCGCCAGAAAGAAGGACTGGGACCCTAAGAAGTACGGCGGCTTCGACAGCCCCAC
CGTGGCCTATTCTGTGCTGGTGGTGGCCAAAGTGGAAAAGGGCAAGTCCAAGAAACTGAAGAGTGTGAAA
GAGCTGCTGGGGATCACCATCATGGAAAGAAGCAGCTTCGAGAAGAATCCCATCGACTTTCTGGAAGCCA
AGGGCTACAAAGAAGTGAAAAAGGACCTGATCATCAAGCTGCCTAAGTACTCCCTGTTCGAGCTGGAAAA
CGGCCGGAAGAGAATGCTGGCCTCTGCCGGCGAACTGCAGAAGGGAAACGAACTGGCCCTGCCCTCCAAA
TATGTGAACTTCCTGTACCTGGCCAGCCACTATGAGAAGCTGAAGGGCTCCCCCGAGGATAATGAGCAGA
AACAGCTGTTTGTGGAACAGCACAAGCACTACCTGGACGAGATCATCGAGCAGATCAGCGAGTTCTCCAA
GAGAGTGATCCTGGCCGACGCTAATCTGGACAAAGTGCTGTCCGCCTACAACAAGCACCGGGATAAGCCC
ATCAGAGAGCAGGCCGAGAATATCATCCACCTGTTTACCCTGACCAATCTGGGAGCCCCTGCCGCCTTCA
AGTACTTTGACACCACCATCGACCGGAAGAGGTACACCAGCACCAAAGAGGTGCTGGACGCCACCCTGAT
CCACCAGAGCATCACCGGCCTGTACGAGACACGGATCGACCTGTCTCAGCTGGGAGGCGACAAGCGTCCT
GCTGCTACTAAGAAAGCTGGTCAAGCTAAGAAAAAGAAAGCTAGCGGCAGCGGCGCCACCAACTTCAGCC
TGCTGAAGCAGGCCGGCGACGTGGAGGAGAACCCCGGCCCCATGACCGAGTACAAGCCCACGGTGCGCCT
CGCCACCCGCGACGACGTCCCCAGGGCCGTACGCACCCTCGCCGCCGCGTTCGCCGACTACCCCGCCACG
CGCCACACCGTCGATCCGGACCGCCACATCGAGCGGGTCACCGAGCTGCAAGAACTCTTCCTCACGCGCG
TCGGGCTCGACATCGGCAAGGTGTGGGTCGCGGACGACGGCGCCGCGGTGGCGGTCTGGACCACGCCGGA
GAGCGTCGAAGCGGGGGCGGTGTTCGCCGAGATCGGCCCGCGCATGGCCGAGTTGAGCGGTTCCCGGCTG
GCCGCGCAGCAACAGATGGAAGGCCTCCTGGCGCCGCACCGGCCCAAGGAGCCCGCGTGGTTCCTGGCCA
CCGTCGGAGTCTCGCCCGACCACCAGGGCAAGGGTCTGGGCAGCGCCGTCGTGCTCCCCGGAGTGGAGGC
GGCCGAGCGCGCCGGGGTGCCCGCCTTCCTGGAGACCTCCGCGCCCCGCAACCTCCCCTTCTACGAGCGG
CTCGGCTTCACCGTCACCGCCGACGTCGAGGTGCCCGAAGGACCGCGCACCTGGTGCATGACCCGCAAGC
CCGGTGCCTGAACGCGTTAAGTCGACAATCAACCTCTGGATTACAAAATTTGTGAAAGATTGACTGGTAT
TCTTAACTATGTTGCTCCTTTTACGCTATGTGGATACGCTGCTTTAATGCCTTTGTATCATGCTATTGCT
TCCCGTATGGCTTTCATTTTCTCCTCCTTGTATAAATCCTGGTTGCTGTCTCTTTATGAGGAGTTGTGGC
CCGTTGTCAGGCAACGTGGCGTGGTGTGCACTGTGTTTGCTGACGCAACCCCCACTGGTTGGGGCATTGC
CACCACCTGTCAGCTCCTTTCCGGGACTTTCGCTTTCCCCCTCCCTATTGCCACGGCGGAACTCATCGCC
GCCTGCCTTGCCCGCTGCTGGACAGGGGCTCGGCTGTTGGGCACTGACAATTCCGTGGTGTTGTCGGGGA
AATCATCGTCCTTTCCTTGGCTGCTCGCCTGTGTTGCCACCTGGATTCTGCGCGGGACGTCCTTCTGCTA
CGTCCCTTCGGCCCTCAATCCAGCGGACCTTCCTTCCCGCGGCCTGCTGCCGGCTCTGCGGCCTCTTCCG
CGTCTTCGCCTTCGCCCTCAGACGAGTCGGATCTCCCTTTGGGCCGCCTCCCCGCGTCGACTTTAAGACC
AATGACTTACAAGGCAGCTGTAGATCTTAGCCACTTTTTAAAAGAAAAGGGGGGACTGGAAGGGCTAATT
CACTCCCAACGAAGACAAGATCTGCTTTTTGCTTGTACTGGGTCTCTCTGGTTAGACCAGATCTGAGCCT
GGGAGCTCTCTGGCTAACTAGGGAACCCACTGCTTAAGCCTCAATAAAGCTTGCCTTGAGTGCTTCAAGT
AGTGTGTGCCCGTCTGTTGTGTGACTCTGGTAACTAGAGATCCCTCAGACCCTTTTAGTCAGTGTGGAAA
ATCTCTAGCAGTACGTATAGTAGTTCATGTCATCTTATTATTCAGTATTTATAACTTGCAAAGAAATGAA
TATCAGAGAGTGAGAGGAACTTGTTTATTGCAGCTTATAATGGTTACAAATAAAGCAATAGCATCACAAA
TTTCACAAATAAAGCATTTTTTTCACTGCATTCTAGTTGTGGTTTGTCCAAACTCATCAATGTATCTTAT
CATGTCTGGCTCTAGCTATCCCGCCCCTAACTCCGCCCATCCCGCCCCTAACTCCGCCCAGTTCCGCCCA
TTCTCCGCCCCATGGCTGACTAATTTTTTTTATTTATGCAGAGGCCGAGGCCGCCTCGGCCTCTGAGCTA
TTCCAGAAGTAGTGAGGAGGCTTTTTTGGAGGCCTAGGGACGTACCCAATTCGCCCTATAGTGAGTCGTA
TTACGCGCGCTCACTGGCCGTCGTTTTACAACGTCGTGACTGGGAAAACCCTGGCGTTACCCAACTTAAT
CGCCTTGCAGCACATCCCCCTTTCGCCAGCTGGCGTAATAGCGAAGAGGCCCGCACCGATCGCCCTTCCC
AACAGTTGCGCAGCCTGAATGGCGAATGGG
[124 nt withheld, positions 8921-9044]
C
[91 nt withheld, positions 9046-9136]
A
[49 nt withheld, positions 9138-9186]
CCTTTGACGTTGGAGTCCACGTTCTTT
[37 nt withheld, positions 9214-9250]
ACCCTATCTCGGTCTATTCTTTTGATTTATAAGGGATTTTGCCGATTTCGGCCTATTGGTTAAAAAATGA
GCTGATTTAACAAAAATTTAACGCGAATTTTAACAAAATATTAACGCTTACAATTTAGGTGGCACTTTTC
GGGGAAATGTGCGCGGAACCCCTATTTGTTTATTTTTCTAAATACATTCAAATATGTATCCGCTCATGAG
ACAATAACCCTGATAAATGCTTCAATAATATTGAAAAAGGAAGAGTATGAGTATTCAACATTTCCGTGTC
GCCCTTATTCCCTTTTTTGCGGCATTTTGCCTTCCTGTTTTTGCTCACCCAGAAACGCTGGTGAAAGTAA
AAGATGCTGAAGATCAGTTGGGTGCACGAGTGGGTTACATCGAACTGGATCTCAACAGCGGTAAGATCCT
TGAGAGTTTTCGCCCCGAAGAACGTTTTCCAATGATGAGCACTTTTAAAGTTCTGCTATGTGGCGCGGTA
TTATCCCGTATTGACGCCGGGCAAGAGCAACTCGGTCGCCGCATACACTATTCTCAGAATGACTTGGTTG
AGTACTCACCAGTCACAGAAAAGCATCTTACGGATGGCATGACAGTAAGAGAATTATGCAGTGCTGCCAT
AACCATGAGTGATAACACTGCGGCCAACTTACTTCTGACAACGATCGGAGGACCGAAGGAGCTAACCGCT
TTTTTGCACAACATGGGGGATCATGTAACTCGCCTTGATCGTTGGGAACCGGAGCTGAATGAAGCCATAC
CAAACGACGAGCGTGACACCACGATGCCTGTAGCAATGGCAACAACGTTGCGCAAACTATTAACTGGCGA
ACTACTTACTCTAGCTTCCCGGCAACAATTAATAGACTGGATGGAGGCGGATAAAGTTGCAGGACCACTT
CTGCGCTCGGCCCTTCCGGCTGGCTGGTTTATTGCTGATAAATCTGGAGCCGGTGAGCGTGGGTCTCGCG
GTATCATTGCAGCACTGGGGCCAGATGGTAAGCCCTCCCGTATCGTAGTTATCTACACGACGGGGAGTCA
GGCAACTATGGATGAACGAAATAGACAGATCGCTGAGATAGGTGCCTCACTGATTAAGCATTGGTAACTG
TCAGACCAAGTTTACTCATATATACTTTAGATTGATTTAAAACTTCATTTTTAATTTAAAAGGATCTAGG
TGAAGATCCTTTTTGATAATCTCATGACCAAAATCCCTTAACGTGAGTTTTCGTTCCACTGAGCGTCAGA
CCCCGTAGAAAAGATCAAAGGATCTTCTTGAGATCCTTTTTTTCTGCGCGTAATCTGCTGCTTGCAAACA
AAAAAACCACCGCTACCAGCGGTGGTTTGTTTGCCGGATCAAGAGCTACCAACTCTTTTTCCGAAGGTAA
CTGGCTTCAGCAGAGCGCAGATACCAAATACTGTTCTTCTAGTGTAGCCGTAGTTAGGCCACCACTTCAA
GAACTCTGTAGCACCGCCTACATACCTCGCTCTGCTAATCCTGTTACCAGTGGCTGCTGCCAGTGGCGAT
AAGTCGTGTCTTACCGGGTTGGACTCAAGACGATAGTTACCGGATAAGGCGCAGCGGTCGGGCTGAACGG
GGGGTTCGTGCACACAGCCCAGCTTGGAGCGAACGACCTACACCGAACTGAGATACCTACAGCGTGAGCT
ATGAGAAAGCGCCACGCTTCCCGAAGGGAGAAAGGCGGACAGGTATCCGGTAAGCGGCAGGGTCGGAACA
GGAGAGCGCACGAGGGAGCTTCCAGGGGGAAACGCCTGGTATCTTTATAGTCCTGTCGGGTTTCGCCACC
TCTGACTTGAGCGTCGATTTTTGTGATGCTCGTCAGGGGGGCGGAGCCTATGGAAAAACGCCAGCAACGC
GGCCTTTTTACGGTTCCTGGCCTTTTGCTGGCCTTTTGCTCACATGTTCTTTCCTGCGTTATCCCCTGAT
TCTGTGGATAACCGTATTACCGCCTTTGAGTGAGCTGATACCGCTCGCCGCAGCCGAACGACCGAGCGCA
GCGAGTCAGTGAGCGAGGAAGCGGAAGAGCGCCCAATACGCAAACCGCCTCTCCCCGCGCGTTGGCCGAT
TCATTAATGCAGCTGGCACGACAGGTTTCCCGACTGGAAAGCGGGCAGTGAGCGCAACGCAATTAATGTG
AGTTAGCTCACTCATTAGGCACCCCAGGCTTTACACTTTATGCTTCCGGCTCGTATGTTGTGTGGAATTG
TGAGCGGATAACAATTTCACACAGGAAACAGCTATGACCATGATTACGCCAAGCGCGCAATTAACCCTCA
CTAAAGGGAACAAAAGCTGGAGCTGCAAGC
Features (pLannotate 1.2.2; 29 found; start..end, strand, type, name):
      5..231     +  promoter       RSV promoter: Rous sarcoma virus enhancer/promoter
    232..412     +  LTR            5' LTR (truncated): truncated 5' long terminal repeat (LTR) from HIV-1
    459..584     +  misc_feature   HIV-1 Ψ: packaging signal of human immunodeficiency virus type 1
    568..931     +  CDS            HIV-1 gag (fragment): gag protein from human immunodeficiency virus 1; gag
   1077..1310    +  misc_feature   RRE: The Rev response element (RRE) of HIV-1 allows for Rev-dependent mRNA export from the nucleus to the cytoplasm.
   1687..1713    +  CDS            Rev (fragment): human immunodeficiency virus 1 (HIV-1) Rev protein; rev; enhances nuclear export of unspliced and incompletely spliced viral mRNAs
   1717..1957    +  promoter       U6 promoter: RNA polymerase III promoter for human U6 snRNA
   1987..2062    +  misc_RNA       gRNA scaffold: guide RNA scaffold for the Streptococcus pyogenes CRISPR/Cas9 system
   2110..2227    +  misc_feature   cPPT/CTS: central polypurine tract and central termination sequence of HIV-1
   2296..2507    +  promoter       EF-1α core promoter: core promoter for human elongation factor EF-1α
   2611..4212    +  CDS            Cas9(N): N-terminal portion of Streptococcus pyogenes Cas9 (Zetsche et al., 2015)
   4213..6711    +  CDS            Cas9(C): C-terminal portion of Streptococcus pyogenes Cas9 (Zetsche et al., 2015)
   6832..7431    +  CDS            PuroR (fragment): puromycin N-acetyltransferase; pac from Streptomyces; confers resistance to puromycin
   7447..8035    +  misc_feature   WPRE: woodchuck hepatitis virus posttranscriptional regulatory element
   8086..8105    +  misc_feature   cPPT/CTS (fragment): central polypurine tract and central termination sequence of HIV-1
   8107..8340    +  LTR            3' LTR (ΔU3): self-inactivating 3' long terminal repeat (LTR) from HIV-1
   8418..8539    +  polyA_signal   SV40 poly(A) signal: SV40 polyadenylation signal
   8579..8714    +  rep_origin     SV40 ori: SV40 origin of replication
   8735..8753    -  promoter       T7 promoter: promoter for bacteriophage T7 RNA polymerase
   8761..8916    +  CDS            lacZα (fragment): LacZα fragment of β-galactosidase; lacZ fragment
   8921..9349    +  rep_origin     f1 ori (sequence partly withheld): f1 bacteriophage origin of replication; arrow indicates direction of (+) strand synthesis
   9402..9506    +  promoter       AmpR promoter: bla
   9507..10367   +  CDS            AmpR: β-lactamase; bla; confers resistance to ampicillin, carbenicillin, and related antibiotics
  10538..11126   +  rep_origin     ori: high-copy-number ColE1/pMB1/pBR322/pUC origin of replication
  11309..11401   +  CDS            lacI (fragment): lac repressor; lacI; The lac repressor binds to the lac operator to inhibit transcription in E. coli. This inhibition can be relieved by adding lactose or isopropyl-β-D-thiogalactopyranoside (IPTG).
  11414..11435   +  protein_bind   CAP binding site: CAP binding activates transcription in the presence of cAMP. E. coli catabolite activator protein
  11450..11480   +  promoter       lac promoter: promoter for the E. coli lac operon
  11484..11506   +  protein_bind   lac operator (fragment): The lac repressor binds to the lac operator to inhibit transcription in E. coli. This inhibition can be relieved by adding lactose or isopropyl-β-D-thiogalactopyranoside (IPTG). lac repressor encoded by lacI
  11549..11567   +  promoter       T3 promoter: promoter for bacteriophage T3 RNA polymerase
