[The description below was written by a language model from this plasmid's Addgene catalogue record and pLannotate feature annotations shown in this document.]
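Description:
CRISPR_HLA_DQB is an all-in-one lentiviral CRISPR plasmid built on the pXPR_001 (lentiCRISPRv1) backbone, designed to deliver both Streptococcus pyogenes Cas9 and a single guide RNA into human cells. The guide, cloned through the BsmBI sites of the backbone, targets the HLA-DQB locus, including the DQB1*05:01:01 allele. It sits between a human U6 RNA polymerase III promoter and the SpCas9 gRNA scaffold. Downstream, an EF-1α core promoter drives the Cas9 coding sequence, which the annotation software splits into adjoining N- and C-terminal portions that together form one contiguous reading frame. Cas9 is followed by a puromycin N-acetyltransferase gene for selecting transduced cells. The short gap between Cas9 and PuroR is not annotated, so the record does not state how the two are linked. A WPRE after the marker enhances transcript stability and expression.

The viral framework is that of a third-generation, self-inactivating HIV-1 vector. An RSV promoter fused to a truncated 5' LTR drives genomic RNA production in packaging cells. The Ψ packaging signal with a gag fragment, the RRE for Rev-dependent nuclear export, and a cPPT/CTS follow, and a ΔU3 3' LTR silences LTR promoter activity after integration. An SV40 poly(A) signal and SV40 origin lie outside the 3' LTR. In bacteria the roughly 11.6 kb plasmid is maintained through a high-copy ColE1/pUC-type origin with ampicillin resistance. It also carries an f1 origin and residual lac, T7 and T3 elements from the cloning backbone. The associated publication concerns antigen identification for HLA class I- and class II-restricted T cell receptors using engineered antigen-presenting cells, which is consistent with using this construct to disrupt endogenous HLA-DQB expression in human cells.
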