Addgene plasmid #164991: CRISPR_HLA_DQB
Purpose: Expression of gRNA targeting HLA-DQB locus, including DQB1*05:01:01
Depositing lab: Matthew Meyerson. Depositing organization: Dana-Farber Cancer Institute. Publication: Antigen identification for HLA class I- and HLA class II-restricted T cell receptors using cytokine-capturing antigen-presenting cells. Lee MN, Meyerson M. Sci Immunol. 2021 Jan 22;6(55). pii: 6/55/eabf4001. doi: 10.1126/sciimmunol.abf4001. PubMed 33483338.
Backbone
  Vector backbone: pXPR_001 (lentiCRISPRv1, Addgene #49535)
  Vector type: Mammalian Expression, Lentiviral, CRISPR
  Selectable markers: Puromycin
Growth in bacteria
  Bacterial resistance: Ampicillin, 100 μg/mL
  Growth temperature: 37°C
  Growth strain: NEB Stable
  Copy number: Unknown
Gene/Insert
  Gene/Insert name: gRNA against HLA-DQB1*05:01:01
  gRNA/shRNA sequence: AACTACGAGGTGGCGTACCG
  Species: H. sapiens (human)
  Cloning method: Restriction Enzyme; 5′ cloning site BsmBI (unknown if destroyed); 3′ cloning site BsmBI (unknown if destroyed)
  Sequencing primers: 5′ U6-F
Terms and licenses: Academic/Nonprofit Terms; Industry Terms: Not Available to Industry
How to cite: CRISPR_HLA_DQB was a gift from Matthew Meyerson (Addgene plasmid # 164991 ; http://n2t.net/addgene:164991 ; RRID:Addgene_164991)
