>Addgene plasmid #164991 | CRISPR_HLA_DQB | depositor partial sequence | sequence record 320483 | U6-F primer
AATTAGAATTAATTTGACTGTAAACACAAAGATATTAGTACAAAATACGTGACGTAGAAAGTAATAATTT
CTTGGGTAGTTTGCAGTTTTAAAATTATGTTTTAAAATGGACTATCATATGCTTACCGTAACTTGAAAGT
ATTTCGATTTCTTGGCTTTATATATCTTGTGGAAAGGACGAAACACCGAACTACGAGGTGGCGTACCGGT
TTTAGAGCTAGAAATAGCAAGTTAAAATAAGGCTAGTCCGTTATCAACTTGAAAAAGTGGCACCGAGTCG
GTGCTTTTTTGAATTCTAGATCTTGAGACAAATGGCAGTATTCATCCACAATTTTAAAAGAAAAGGGGGG
ATTGGGGGGTACAGTGCAGGGGAAAGAATAGTAGACATAATAGCAACAGACATACAAACTAAAGAATTAC
AAAAACAAATTACAAAAATTCAAAATTTTCGGGTTTATTACAGGGACAGCAGAGATCCACTTTGGCGCCG
GCTCGAGTGGCTCCGGTGCCCGTCAGTGGGCAGAGCGCACATCGCCCACAGTCCC
